>Addgene plasmid #244511 | R929-X44-566 | addgene full sequence | sequence record 488752 | Addgene NGS Result
TTAATACGACTCACTATAGGGGAATTGTGAGCGGATAACAATTCCCCTCTAGAAATAATTTTGTTTAACT
TTAAGAAGGAGATATACATATGAGATCCCATCACCATCACCATCACGGCAAAATCGAAGAAGGTAAACTG
GTAATCTGGATTAACGGCGATAAAGGCTATAACGGTCTCGCTGAAGTCGGTAAGAAATTCGAGAAAGATA
CCGGAATTAAAGTCACCGTTGAGCATCCGGATAAACTGGAAGAGAAATTCCCACAGGTTGCGGCAACTGG
CGATGGCCCTGACATTATCTTCTGGGCACACGACCGCTTTGGTGGCTACGCTCAATCTGGCCTGTTGGCT
GAAATCACCCCGGACAAAGCGTTCCAGGACAAGCTGTATCCGTTTACCTGGGATGCCGTACGTTACAACG
GCAAGCTGATTGCTTACCCGATCGCTGTTGAAGCGTTATCGCTGATTTATAACAAAGATCTGCTGCCGAA
CCCGCCAAAAACCTGGGAAGAGATCCCGGCGCTGGATAAAGAACTGAAAGCGAAAGGTAAGAGCGCGCTG
ATGTTCAACCTGCAAGAACCGTACTTCACCTGGCCGCTGATTGCTGCTGACGGGGGTTATGCGTTCAAGT
ATGAAAACGGCAAGTACGACATTAAAGACGTGGGCGTGGATAACGCTGGCGCGAAAGCGGGTCTGACCTT
CCTGGTTGACCTGATTAAAAACAAACACATGAATGCAGACACCGATTACTCCATCGCAGAAGCTGCCTTT
AATAAAGGCGAAACAGCGATGACCATCAACGGCCCGTGGGCATGGTCCAACATCGACACCAGCAAAGTGA
ATTATGGTGTAACGGTACTGCCGACCTTCAAGGGTCAACCATCCAAACCGTTCGTTGGCGTGCTGAGCGC
AGGTATTAACGCCGCCAGTCCGAACAAAGAGCTGGCAAAAGAGTTCCTCGAAAACTATCTGCTGACTGAT
GAAGGTCTGGAAGCGGTTAATAAAGACAAACCGCTGGGTGCCGTAGCGCTGAAGTCTTACGAGGAAGAGT
TGGCGAAAGATCCACGTATTGCCGCCACCATGGAAAACGCCCAGAAAGGTGAAATCATGCCGAACATCCC
GCAGATGTCCGCTTTCTGGTATGCCGTGCGTACTGCGGTGATCAACGCCGCCAGCGGTCGTCAGACTGTC
GATGAAGCCCTGAAAGACGCGCAGACTAATTCGGGATCTGATATCACAAGTTTGTACAAAAAAGTTGGCG
AGAATTTGTACTTTCAGGGTATGACCGAGTATAAACTGGTTGTCGTTGGTGCGGGTGGCGTGGGTAAGAG
CGCACTGACGATCCAGCTGATCCAGAATCATTTCGTGGACGAATACGATCCGACGATCGAAGATAGCTAT
CGTAAACAAGTTGTCATCGATGGCGAAACCTGTCTGCTGGACATCCTGGATACCGCCGGTCTGGAAGAGT
ACTCCGCAATGCGTGACCAGTACATGCGCACTGGCGAGGGTTTTCTGTGCGTATTCGCGATTAACAACAC
GAAAAGCTTTGAAGATATTCACCAGTATCGTGAGCAAATCAAGCGCGTCAAAGACAGCGACGACGTGCCG
ATGGTCCTGGTTGGTAACAAATGTGACCTGGCTGCGCGTACCGTTGAGAGCCGTCAGGCACAAGACCTGG
CCCGTAGCTATGGCATTCCGTACATTGAAACCAGCGCGAAAACCCGCCAGGGCGTGGAAGATGCGTTCTA
CACGCTGGTGCGCGAGATTCGTCAACACAAGTTGCGTTAATCAACTTTCTTGTACAAAGTGGTGATATCG
CTAGCTAGATAGCTAGAAGCTTGCGGCCGCACAGCTGTATACACGTGCAAGCCAGCCAGAACTCGCTCCT
GAAGACCCAGAGGATCTCGAGCACCACCACCACCACCACTAATGTTAATTAAGTTGGGCGTTCCTAGGCT
GATAAAACAGAATTTGCCTGGCGGCAGTAGCGCGGTGGTCCCACCTGACCCCATGCCGAACTCAGAAGTG
AAACGCCGTAGCGCCGATGGTAGTGTGGGGTCTCCCCATGCGAGAGTAGGGAACTGCCAGGCATCAAATA
AAACGAAAGGCTCAGTCGAAAGACTGGGCCTTTCGTTTTATCTGTTGTTTGTCGGTGAACGCTCTCCTGA
GTAGGACAAATCCGCCGGGAGCGGATTTGAACGTTGCGAAGCAACGGCCCGGAGGGTGGCGGGCAGGACG
CCCGCCATAAACTGCCAGGCATCAAATTAAGCAGAAGGCCATCCTGACGGATGGCCTTTTTGCGTTTCTA
CAAACTCTTTTGTTTATTTTTCTAAATACATTCAAATATGTATCCGCTGAGCAATAACTAGCATAACCCC
TTGGGGCCTCTAAACGGGTCTTGAGGGGTTTTTTGCTGAAAGGAGGAACTATATCCGGATTGGCGAATGG
G
[124 nt withheld, positions 2452-2575]
C
[91 nt withheld, positions 2577-2667]
A
[49 nt withheld, positions 2669-2717]
CCTTTGACGTTGGAGTCCACGTTCTTT
[37 nt withheld, positions 2745-2781]
ACCCTATCTCGGTCTATTCTTTTGATTTATAAGGGATTTTGCCGATTTCGGCCTATTGGTTAAAAAATGA
GCTGATTTAACAAAAATTTAACGCGAATTTTAACAAAATATTAACGTTTACAATTTCTGGCGGCACGATG
GCATGAGATTATCAAAAAGGATCTTCACCTAGATCCTTTTAAATTAAAAATGAAGTTTTAAATCAATCTA
AAGTATATATGAGTAAACTTGGTCTGACAGTTACCAATGCTTAATCAGTGAGGCACCTATCTCAGCGATC
TGTCTATTTCGTTCATCCATAGTTGCCTGACTCCCCGTCGTGTAGATAACTACGATACGGGAGGGCTTAC
CATCTGGCCCCAGTGCTGCAATGATACCGCGAGACCCACGCTCACCGGCTCCAGATTTATCAGCAATAAA
CCAGCCAGCCGGAAGGGCCGAGCGCAGAAGTGGTCCTGCAACTTTATCCGCCTCCATCCAGTCTATTAAT
TGTTGCCGGGAAGCTAGAGTAAGTAGTTCGCCAGTTAATAGTTTGCGCAACGTTGTTGCCATTGCTACAG
GCATCGTGGTGTCACGCTCGTCGTTTGGTATGGCTTCATTCAGCTCCGGTTCCCAACGATCAAGGCGAGT
TACATGATCCCCCATGTTGTGCAAAAAAGCGGTTAGCTCCTTCGGTCCTCCGATCGTTGTCAGAAGTAAG
TTGGCCGCAGTGTTATCACTCATGGTTATGGCAGCACTGCATAATTCTCTTACTGTCATGCCATCCGTAA
GATGCTTTTCTGTGACTGGTGAGTACTCAACCAAGTCATTCTGAGAATAGTGTATGCGGCGACCGAGTTG
CTCTTGCCCGGCGTCAATACGGGATAATACCGCGCCACATAGCAGAACTTTAAAAGTGCTCATCATTGGA
AAACGTTCTTCGGGGCGAAAACTCTCAAGGATCTTACCGCTGTTGAGATCCAGTTCGATGTAACCCACTC
GTGCACCCAACTGATCTTCAGCATCTTTTACTTTCACCAGCGTTTCTGGGTGAGCAAAAACAGGAAGGCA
AAATGCCGCAAAAAAGGGAATAAGGGCGACACGGAAATGTTGAATACTCATACTCTTCCTTTTTCAATCA
TGATTGAAGCATTTATCAGGGTTATTGTCTCATGAGCGGATACATATTTGAATGTATTTAGAAAAATAAA
CAAATAGGTCATGACCAAAATCCCTTAACGTGAGTTTTCGTTCCACTGAGCGTCAGACCCCGTAGAAAAG
ATCAAAGGATCTTCTTGAGATCCTTTTTTTCTGCGCGTAATCTGCTGCTTGCAAACAAAAAAACCACCGC
TACCAGCGGTGGTTTGTTTGCCGGATCAAGAGCTACCAACTCTTTTTCCGAAGGTAACTGGCTTCAGCAG
AGCGCAGATACCAAATACTGTCCTTCTAGTGTAGCCGTAGTTAGGCCACCACTTCAAGAACTCTGTAGCA
CCGCCTACATACCTCGCTCTGCTAATCCTGTTACCAGTGGCTGCTGCCAGTGGCGATAAGTCGTGTCTTA
CCGGGTTGGACTCAAGACGATAGTTACCGGATAAGGCGCAGCGGTCGGGCTGAACGGGGGGTTCGTGCAC
ACAGCCCAGCTTGGAGCGAACGACCTACACCGAACTGAGATACCTACAGCGTGAGCTATGAGAAAGCGCC
ACGCTTCCCGAAGGGAGAAAGGCGGACAGGTATCCGGTAAGCGGCAGGGTCGGAACAGGAGAGCGCACGA
GGGAGCTTCCAGGGGGAAACGCCTGGTATCTTTATAGTCCTGTCGGGTTTCGCCACCTCTGACTTGAGCG
TCGATTTTTGTGATGCTCGTCAGGGGGGCGGAGCCTATGGAAAAACGCCAGCAACGCGGCCTTTTTACGG
TTCCTGGCCTTTTGCTGGCCTTTTGCTCACATGTTCTTTCCTGCGTTATCCCCTGATTCTGTGGATAACC
GTATTACCGCCTTTGAGTGAGCTGATACCGCTCGCCGCAGCCGAACGACCGAGCGCAGCGAGTCAGTGAG
CGAGGAAGCGGAAGAGCGCCTGATGCGGTATTTTCTCCTTACGCATCTGTGCGGTATTTCACACCGCAAT
GGTGCACTCTCAGTACAATCTGCTCTGATGCCGCATAGTTAAGCCAGTATACACTCCGCTATCGCTACGT
GACTGGGTCATGGCTGCGCCCCGACACCCGCCAACACCCGCTGACGCGCCCTGACGGGCTTGTCTGCTCC
CGGCATCCGCTTACAGACAAGCTGTGACCGTCTCCGGGAGCTGCATGTGTCAGAGGTTTTCACCGTCATC
ACCGAAACGCGCGAGGCAGCTGCGGTAAAGCTCATCAGCGTGGTCGTGAAGCGATTCACAGATGTCTGCC
TGTTCATCCGCGTCCAGCTCGTTGAGTTTCTCCAGAAGCGTTAATGTCTGGCTTCTGATAAAGCGGGCCA
TGTTAAGGGCGGTTTTTTCCTGTTTGGTCACTGATGCCTCCGTGTAAGGGGGATTTCTGTTCATGGGGGT
AATGATACCGATGAAACGAGAGAGGATGCTCACGATACGGGTTACTGATGATGAACATGCCCGGTTACTG
GAACGTTGTGAGGGTAAACAACTGGCGGTATGGATGCGGCGGGACCAGAGAAAAATCACTCAGGGTCAAT
GCCAGCGCTTCGTTAATACAGATGTAGGTGTTCCACAGGGTAGCCAGCAGCATCCTGCGATGCAGATCCG
GAACATAATGGTGCAGGGCGCTGACTTCCGCGTTTCCAGACTTTACGAAACACGGAAACCGAAGACCATT
CATGTTGTTGCTCAGGTCGCAGACGTTTTGCAGCAGCAGTCGCTTCACGTTCGCTCGCGTATCGGTGATT
CATTCTGCTAACCAGTAAGGCAACCCCGCCAGCCTAGCCGGGTCCTCAACGACAGGAGCACGATCATGCT
AGTCATGCCCCGCGCCCACCGGAAGGAGCTGACTGGGTTGAAGGCTCTCAAGGGCATCGGTCGAGATCCC
GGTGCCTAATGAGTGAGCTAACTTACATTAATTGCGTTGCGCTCACTGCCCGCTTTCCAGTCGGGAAACC
TGTCGTGCCAGCTGCATTAATGAATCGGCCAACGCGCGGGGAGAGGCGGTTTGCGTATTGGGCGCCAGGG
TGGTTTTTCTTTTCACCAGTGAGACGGGCAACAGCTGATTGCCCTTCACCGCCTGGCCCTGAGAGAGTTG
CAGCAAGCGGTCCACGCTGGTTTGCCCCAGCAGGCGAAAATCCTGTTTGATGGTGGTTAACGGCGGGATA
TAACATGAGCTGTCTTCGGTATCGTCGTATCCCACTACCGAGATGTCCGCACCAACGCGCAGCCCGGACT
CGGTAATGGCGCGCATTGCGCCCAGCGCCATCTGATCGTTGGCAACCAGCATCGCAGTGGGAACGATGCC
CTCATTCAGCATTTGCATGGTTTGTTGAAAACCGGACATGGCACTCCAGTCGCCTTCCCGTTCCGCTATC
GGCTGAATTTGATTGCGAGTGAGATATTTATGCCAGCCAGCCAGACGCAGACGCGCCGAGACAGAACTTA
ATGGGCCCGCTAACAGCGCGATTTGCTGGTGACCCAATGCGACCAGATGCTCCACGCCCAGTCGCGTACC
GTCTTCATGGGAGAAAATAATACTGTTGATGGGTGTCTGGTCAGAGACATCAAGAAATAACGCCGGAACA
TTAGTGCAGGCAGCTTCCACAGCAATGGCATCCTGGTCATCCAGCGGATAGTTAATGATCAGCCCACTGA
CGCGTTGCGCGAGAAGATTGTGCACCGCCGCTTTACAGGCTTCGACGCCGCTTCGTTCTACCATCGACAC
CACCACGCTGGCACCCAGTTGATCGGCGCGAGATTTAATCGCCGCGACAATTTGCGACGGCGCGTGCAGG
GCCAGACTGGAGGTGGCAACGCCAATCAGCAACGACTGTTTGCCCGCCAGTTGTTGTGCCACGCGGTTGG
GAATGTAATTCAGCTCCGCCATCGCCGCTTCCACTTTTTCCCGCGTTTTCGCAGAAACGTGGCTGGCCTG
GTTCACCACGCGGGAAACGGTCTGATAAGAGACACCGGCATACTCTGCGACATCGTATAACGTTACTGGT
TTCACATTCACCACCCTGAATTGACTCTCTTCCGGGCGCTATCATGCCATACCGCGAAAGGTTTTGCGCC
ATTCGATGGTGTCCGGGATCTCGACGCTCTCCCTTATGCGACTCCTGCATTAGGAAGCAGCCCAGTAGTA
GGTTGAGGCCGTTGAGCACCGCCGCCGCAAGGAATGGTGCATGCAAGGAGATGGCGCCCAACAGTCCCCC
GGCCACGGGGCCTGCCACCATACCCACGCCGAAACAAGCGCTCATGAGCCCGAAGTGGCGAGCCCGATCT
TCCCCATCGGTGATGTCGGCGATATAGGCGCCAGCAACCGCACCTGTGGCGCCGGTGATGCCGGCCACGA
TGCGTCCGGCGTAGAGGATCGAGATCGATCTCGATCCCGCGAAA
Features (pLannotate 1.2.2; 26 found; start..end, strand, type, name):
      2..20      +  promoter       T7 promoter: promoter for bacteriophage T7 RNA polymerase
     21..45      +  protein_bind   lac operator: The lac repressor binds to the lac operator to inhibit transcription in E. coli. This inhibition can be relieved by adding lactose or isopropyl-β-D-thiogalactopyranoside (IPTG). lac repressor encoded by lacI
     60..82      +  RBS            RBS: efficient ribosome binding site from bacteriophage T7 gene 10 (Olins and Rangwala, 1989)
     99..116     +  CDS            7xHis (fragment): 6xHis affinity tag
    120..1217    +  CDS            MBP: maltose binding protein from E. coli; malE (mutated); This version of the gene does not encode a signal sequence, so MBP will remain in the cytosol.
   1237..1254    +  protein_bind   attB1 (fragment): mutant version of attB; core recombination site for the Gateway® BP reaction BP Clonase™
   1281..1787    +  CDS            HRAS (fragment): RASH_HUMAN - Also known as HRAS1. Experimental evidence at protein level: Swiss-Prot protein existence level 1. Involved in the activation of Ras protein signal transduction (PubMed:22821884). Ras proteins bind GDP/GTP and possess intrinsic GTPase activity (PubMed:12740440, PubMed:14500341, PubMed:9020151). From Homo sapiens (Human).
   1795..1812    -  protein_bind   attB2 (fragment): mutant version of attB; core recombination site for the Gateway® BP reaction BP Clonase™
   1912..1929    +  CDS            9xHis (fragment): 9xHis affinity tag
   1976..2091    +  ncRNA          5S rRNA: Accession: RF00001 - 5S ribosomal RNA
   2095..2181    +  terminator     rrnB T1 terminator: Escherichia coli rrnB; transcription terminator T1 from the E. coli rrnB gene
   2273..2300    +  terminator     rrnB T2 terminator: transcription terminator T2 from the E. coli rrnB gene
   2319..2358    +  promoter       AmpR promoter (fragment): bla
   2368..2415    +  terminator     T7 terminator: transcription terminator for bacteriophage T7 RNA polymerase
   2452..2907    +  rep_origin     f1 ori (sequence partly withheld): f1 bacteriophage origin of replication; arrow indicates direction of (+) strand synthesis
   3022..3882    -  CDS            AmpR: β-lactamase; bla; confers resistance to ampicillin, carbenicillin, and related antibiotics
   3883..3975    -  promoter       AmpR promoter: bla
   4056..4644    +  rep_origin     ori: high-copy-number ColE1/pMB1/pBR322/pUC origin of replication
   4830..4969    -  misc_feature   bom: basis of mobility region from pBR322
   5071..5262    -  CDS            rop: Rop protein, which maintains plasmids at low copy number; rop
   5279..5659    +  CDS            YPB1_ECOLX: Protein predicted: Swiss-Prot protein existence level 4. From Escherichia coli.
   5721..5785    -  CDS            TcR (fragment): tetracycline efflux protein; tet; confers resistance to tetracycline
   5800..5821    -  protein_bind   CAP binding site: CAP binding activates transcription in the presence of cAMP. E. coli catabolite activator protein
   5834..6916    -  CDS            lacI: lac repressor; lacI; The lac repressor binds to the lac operator to inhibit transcription in E. coli. This inhibition can be relieved by adding lactose or isopropyl-β-D-thiogalactopyranoside (IPTG).
   6917..6994    -  promoter       lacI promoter: lacI
   7002..7281    -  CDS            TcR (fragment): tetracycline efflux protein; tet; confers resistance to tetracycline
