[The description below was written by a language model from this plasmid's Addgene catalogue record and pLannotate feature annotations shown in this document.]
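Description:
R929-X44-566 is a bacterial expression plasmid built on the pDest-566 Gateway destination backbone for producing a human HRAS fragment in E. coli as a cleavable His6-MBP fusion. The sequenced record is about 7.3 kb. It is propagated through a ColE1/pMB1-type origin and selected with ampicillin via the β-lactamase gene. The catalogue lists it as high copy, although the feature table also annotates the pBR322-derived bom region and the rop gene, which normally moderates copy number. An f1 origin and remnants of a tetracycline resistance gene are also present as backbone carry-over.

Expression is driven by a T7 promoter controlled by an adjacent lac operator, with a T7 gene 10 ribosome binding site. The plasmid carries its own lacI gene, so transcription stays repressed until induced with IPTG in a host supplying T7 RNA polymerase. The open reading frame begins with a His6 tag followed by a signal-sequence-free maltose binding protein, which remains cytosolic and serves as both a solubility enhancer and a second affinity handle. An attB1 site left by the Gateway recombination follows, then the HRAS coding region and attB2. According to the catalogue entry, a TEV protease site precedes HRAS so the tags can be removed, though it is not separately annotated in the feature table. The insert encodes residues 1-169, the G domain lacking the C-terminal hypervariable region, with the Q61L substitution, a well-known oncogenic change that impairs GTP hydrolysis. Downstream lie rrnB T1/T2 and T7 terminators. A further His-tag annotation beyond attB2 is probably backbone sequence. The construct is intended for recombinant production and purification of mutant HRAS protein.
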