Addgene plasmid #244511: R929-X44-566
Purpose: Bacterial protein expression of His6-MBP-tev-Hs.HRAS(1-169) Q61L
Depositing lab: Dominic Esposito. Depositing organization: Frederick National Laboratory.
Backbone
  Vector backbone: pDest-566
  Backbone size w/o insert (bp): 6800
  Vector type: Bacterial Expression
Growth in bacteria
  Bacterial resistance: Ampicillin, 100 μg/mL
  Growth temperature: 37°C
  Growth strain: DH5alpha
  Copy number: High Copy
Gene/Insert
  Gene/Insert name: His6-MBP-tev-Hs.HRAS(1-169) Q61L
  Species: H. sapiens (human)
  Entrez Gene: HRAS (a.k.a. C-BAS/HAS, C-H-RAS, C-HA-RAS1, CTLO, H-RASIDX, HAMSV, HRAS1, RASH1, p21ras)
  Tag / fusion protein: His6-MBP (N terminal on insert)
  Cloning method: Gateway Cloning
Terms and licenses: Academic/Nonprofit Terms; Industry Terms: Not Available to Industry
How to cite: R929-X44-566 was a gift from Dominic Esposito (Addgene plasmid # 244511 ; http://n2t.net/addgene:244511 ; RRID:Addgene_244511)
